>Addgene plasmid #141486 | TFORF0034 | depositor full sequence | sequence record 276594 | Full Sequence
TTAATGTAGTCTTATGCAATACTCTTGTAGTCTTGCAACATGGTAACGATGAGTTAGCAACATGCCTTAC
AAGGAGAGAAAAAGCACCGTGCATGCCGATTGGTGGAAGTAAGGTGGTACGATCGTGCCTTATTAGGAAG
GCAACAGACGGGTCTGACATGGATTGGACGAACCACTGAATTGCCGCATTGCAGAGATATTGTATTTAAG
TGCCTAGCTCGATACATAAACGGGTCTCTCTGGTTAGACCAGATCTGAGCCTGGGAGCTCTCTGGCTAAC
TAGGGAACCCACTGCTTAAGCCTCAATAAAGCTTGCCTTGAGTGCTTCAAGTAGTGTGTGCCCGTCTGTT
GTGTGACTCTGGTAACTAGAGATCCCTCAGACCCTTTTAGTCAGTGTGGAAAATCTCTAGCAGTGGCGCC
CGAACAGGGACTTGAAAGCGAAAGGGAAACCAGAGGAGCTCTCTCGACGCAGGACTCGGCTTGCTGAAGC
GCGCACGGCAAGAGGCGAGGGGCGGCGACTGGTGAGTACGCCAAAAATTTTGACTAGCGGAGGCTAGAAG
GAGAGAGATGGGTGCGAGAGCGTCAGTATTAAGCGGGGGAGAATTAGATCGCGATGGGAAAAAATTCGGT
TAAGGCCAGGGGGAAAGAAAAAATATAAATTAAAACATATAGTATGGGCAAGCAGGGAGCTAGAACGATT
CGCAGTTAATCCTGGCCTGTTAGAAACATCAGAAGGCTGTAGACAAATACTGGGACAGCTACAACCATCC
CTTCAGACAGGATCAGAAGAACTTAGATCATTATATAATACAGTAGCAACCCTCTATTGTGTGCATCAAA
GGATAGAGATAAAAGACACCAAGGAAGCTTTAGACAAGATAGAGGAAGAGCAAAACAAAAGTAAGACCAC
CGCACAGCAAGCGGCCGCTGATCTTCAGACCTGGAGGAGGAGATATGAGGGACAATTGGAGAAGTGAATT
ATATAAATATAAAGTAGTAAAAATTGAACCATTAGGAGTAGCACCCACCAAGGCAAAGAGAAGAGTGGTG
CAGAGAGAAAAAAGAGCAGTGGGAATAGGAGCTTTGTTCCTTGGGTTCTTGGGAGCAGCAGGAAGCACTA
TGGGCGCAGCGTCAATGACGCTGACGGTACAGGCCAGACAATTATTGTCTGGTATAGTGCAGCAGCAGAA
CAATTTGCTGAGGGCTATTGAGGCGCAACAGCATCTGTTGCAACTCACAGTCTGGGGCATCAAGCAGCTC
CAGGCAAGAATCCTGGCTGTGGAAAGATACCTAAAGGATCAACAGCTCCTGGGGATTTGGGGTTGCTCTG
GAAAACTCATTTGCACCACTGCTGTGCCTTGGAATGCTAGTTGGAGTAATAAATCTCTGGAACAGATTTG
GAATCACACGACCTGGATGGAGTGGGACAGAGAAATTAACAATTACACAAGCTTAATACACTCCTTAATT
GAAGAATCGCAAAACCAGCAAGAAAAGAATGAACAAGAATTATTGGAATTAGATAAATGGGCAAGTTTGT
GGAATTGGTTTAACATAACAAATTGGCTGTGGTATATAAAATTATTCATAATGATAGTAGGAGGCTTGGT
AGGTTTAAGAATAGTTTTTGCTGTACTTTCTATAGTGAATAGAGTTAGGCAGGGATATTCACCATTATCG
TTTCAGACCCACCTCCCAACCCCGAGGGGACCCATGCATTGCATCTCAATTAGTCAGCAACCAGGTGTGG
AAAGTCCCCAGGCTCCCCAGCAGGCAGAAGTATGCAAAGCATGCGTCTCAATTAGTCAGCAACCATAGTC
CCGCCCCTAACTCCGCCCATCCCGCCCCTAACTCCGCCCAGTTCCGCCCATTCTCCGCCCCATGGCTGAC
TAATTTTTTTTATTTATGCAGAGGCCGAGGCCGCCTCGGCCTCTGAGCTATTCCAGAAGTAGTGAGGAGG
CTTTTTTGGAGGCCTAGGCTTTTGCAAAAAGCTTTCTAGAGGTACCACCGGAGCTTACCATGACCGAGTA
CAAGCCCACGGTGCGCCTCGCCACCCGCGACGACGTCCCCAGGGCCGTACGCACCCTCGCCGCCGCGTTC
GCCGACTACCCCGCCACGCGCCACACCGTCGATCCGGACCGCCACATCGAGCGGGTCACCGAGCTGCAAG
AACTCTTCCTCACGCGCGTCGGGCTCGACATCGGCAAGGTGTGGGTCGCGGACGACGGCGCCGCCGTGGC
GGTCTGGACCACGCCGGAGAGCGTCGAAGCGGGGGCGGTGTTCGCCGAGATCGGCCCGCGCATGGCCGAG
TTGAGCGGTTCCCGGCTGGCCGCGCAGCAACAGATGGAAGGCCTCCTGGCGCCGCACCGGCCCAAGGAGC
CCGCGTGGTTCCTGGCCACCGTCGGCGTCTCGCCCGACCACCAGGGCAAGGGTCTGGGCAGCGCCGTCGT
GCTCCCCGGAGTGGAGGCGGCCGAGCGCGCCGGGGTGCCCGCCTTCCTGGAGACCTCCGCGCCCCGCAAC
CTCCCCTTCTACGAGCGGCTCGGCTTCACCGTCACCGCCGACGTCGAGGTGCCCGAAGGACCGCGCACCT
GGTGCATGACCCGCAAGCCCGGTGCCAGTTAACGAATTCTAGATCTTGAGACAAATGGCAGTATTCATCC
ACAATTTTAAAAGAAAAGGGGGGATTGGGGGGTACAGTGCAGGGGAAAGAATAGTAGACATAATAGCAAC
AGACATACAAACTAAAGAATTACAAAAACAAATTACAAAAATTCAAAATTTTCGGGTTTATTACAGGGAC
AGCAGAGATCCACTTTGGCGCCGGCTCGAGGCCTGCAGGTGCAAAGATGGATAAAGTTTTAAACAGAGAG
GAATCTTTGCAGCTAATGGACCTTCTAGGTCTTGAAAGGAGTGGGAATTGGCTCCGGTGCCCGTCAGTGG
GCAGAGCGCACATCGCCCACAGTCCCCGAGAAGTTGGGGGGAGGGGTCGGCAATTGAACCGGTGCCTAGA
GAAGGTGGCGCGGGGTAAACTGGGAAAGTGATGTCGTGTACTGGCTCCGCCTTTTTCCCGAGGGTGGGGG
AGAACCGTATATAAGTGCAGTAGTCGCCGTGAACGTTCTTTTTCGCAACGGGTTTGCCGCCAGAACACAG
GTAAGTGCCGTGTGTGGTTCCCGCGGGCCTGGCCTCTTTACGGGTTATGGCCCTTGCGTGCCTTGAATTA
CTTCCACCTGGCTGCAGTACGTGATTCTTGATCCCGAGCTTCGGGTTGGAAGTGGGTGGGAGAGTTCGAG
GCCTTGCGCTTAAGGAGCCCCTTCGCCTCGTGCTTGAGTTGAGGCCTGGCCTGGGCGCTGGGGCCGCCGC
GTGCGAATCTGGTGGCACCTTCGCGCCTGTCTCGCTGCTTTCGATAAGTCTCTAGCCATTTAAAATTTTT
GATGACCTGCTGCGACGCTTTTTTTCTGGCAAGATAGTCTTGTAAATGCGGGCCAAGATCTGCACACTGG
TATTTCGGTTTTTGGGGCCGCGGGCGGCGACGGGGCCCGTGCGTCCCAGCGCACATGTTCGGCGAGGCGG
GGCCTGCGAGCGCGGCCACCGAGAATCGGACGGGGGTAGTCTCAAGCTGGCCGGCCTGCTCTGGTGCCTG
GCCTCGCGCCGCCGTGTATCGCCCCGCCCTGGGCGGCAAGGCTGGCCCGGTCGGCACCAGTTGCGTGAGC
GGAAAGATGGCCGCTTCCCGGCCCTGCTGCAGGGAGCTCAAAATGGAGGACGCGGCGCTCGGGAGAGCGG
GCGGGTGAGTCACCCACACAAAGGAAAAGGGCCTTTCCGTCCTCAGCCGTCGCTTCATGTGACTCCACGG
AGTACCGGGCGCCGTCCAGGCACCTCGATTAGTTCTCGAGCTTTTGGAGTACGTCGTCTTTAGGTTGGGG
GGAGGGGTTTTATGCGATGGAGTTTCCCCACACTGAGTGGGTGGAGACTGAAGTTAGGCCAGCTTGGCAC
TTGATGTAATTCTCCTTGGAATTTGCCCTTTTTGAGTTTGGATCTTGGTTCATTCTCAAGCCTCAGACAG
TGGTTCAAAGTTTTTTTCTTCCATTTCAGGTGTCGTGAGGCTAGCACCGCCACCATGAGCGATCCACAGA
CCAGCATGGCTGCCACTGCTGCTGTGAGTCCCAGTGACTACCTGCAGCCTGCCGCCTCCACCACCCAGGA
CTCCCAGCCATCTCCCTTAGCCCTGCTTGCTGCAACATGTAGCAAAATTGGCCCTCCAGCAGTTGAAGCT
GCTGTGACACCTCCTGCTCCCCCACAGCCCACACCGCGGAAACTTGTCCCTATCAAACCTGCCCCTCTCC
CTCTCAGCCCCGGCAAGAATAGCTTTGGAATCTTGTCCTCCAAAGGAAATATACTTCAGATTCAGGGGTC
ACAACTGAGCGCCTCCTATCCTGGAGGGCAGCTGGTGTTCGCTATCCAGAATCCCACCATGATCAACAAA
GGGACCCGATCAAATGCCAATATCCAGTACCAGGCGGTCCCTCAGATTCAGGCAAGCAATTCCCAAACCA
TCCAAGTACAGCCCAATCTCACCAACCAGATCCAGATCATCCCTGGCACCAACCAAGCCATCATCACCCC
CTCACCGTCCAGTCACAAGCCTGTCCCCATCAAGCCAGCCCCCATCCAGAAGTCGAGTACGACCACCACC
CCCGTGCAGAGCGGGGCCAATGTGGTGAAGCTGACAGGTGGGGGCGGCAATGTGACGCTCACTCTGCCCG
TCAACAACCTTGTGAACGCCAGTGACACCGGGGCCCCTACTCAGCTCCTCACTGAAAGCCCCCCAACCCC
GCTGTCTAAGACTAACAAGAAAGCAAGGAAGAAGAGCCTTCCTGCCTCCCAGCCCCCTGTGGCTGTGGCT
GAGCAGGTGGAGACGGTGCTGATCGAGACCACCGCGGACAACATCATCCAGGCAGGAAATAACCTGCTCA
TTGTTCAGAGCCCTGGTGGGGGCCAGCCAGCTGTGGTCCAGCAGGTCCAGGTGGTGCCCCCCAAGGCCGA
GCAGCAGCAGGTGGTACAGATCCCCCAGCAGGCTCTGCGGGTGGTGCAGGCGGCATCTGCCACCCTCCCC
ACTGTACCCCAGAAGCCCTCCCAGAACTTTCAGATCCAGGCAGCTGAGCCGACACCTACTCAGGTCTACA
TCCGCACGCCTTCCGGTGAGGTGCAGACAGTCCTTGTCCAGGACAGCCCCCCAGCAACAGCTGCAGCCAC
CTCTAACACCACCTGTAGCAGCCCTGCATCCCGTGCTCCCCATCTGAGTGGGACCAGCAAAAAGCACTCA
GCTGCAATTCTCCGAAAAGAGCGTCCCCTGCCAAAGATTGCCCCAGCCGGGAGCATCATCAGCCTGAATG
CAGCCCAGTTGGCGGCAGCTGCCCAGGCAATGCAGACCATCAACATCAATGGTGTCCAGGTCCAGGGCGT
GCCTGTCACCATCACCAACACAGGCGGGCAGCAGCAGCTGACAGTGCAGAATGTTTCTGGGAACAACCTG
ACCATCAGTGGGCTGAGCCCCACCCAGATCCAGCTGCAAATGGAACAAGCCCTGGCCGGAGAGACCCAGC
CCGGGGAGAAGCGGCGCCGCATGGCCTGCACGTGTCCCAACTGCAAGGATGGGGAGAAGAGGTCTGGAGA
GCAGGGCAAGAAGAAGCACGTGTGCCACATCCCCGACTGTGGCAAGACGTTCCGTAAGACGTCCTTGCTG
CGTGCCCATGTGCGCCTGCACACTGGCGAGCGGCCCTTTGTCTGCAACTGGTTCTTCTGTGGGAAGAGGT
TCACACGGAGTGACGAGCTCCAACGGCATGCTCGCACCCACACAGGGGACAAACGCTTCGAGTGCGCCCA
GTGTCAGAAGCGCTTCATGAGGAGTGACCACCTCACCAAGCATTACAAGACCCACCTGGTCACGAAGAAC
TTGTAGTAATGAACTAGTCCGTAACTTGAAAGTATTTCGATTTCTTGGCTTTATATATCTTGTGGAAAGG
ACGAGGTATAGTCCATATTTAATCTCTTACGCGTTAAGTCGACAATCAACCTCTGGATTACAAAATTTGT
GAAAGATTGACTGGTATTCTTAACTATGTTGCTCCTTTTACGCTATGTGGATACGCTGCTTTAATGCCTT
TGTATCATGCTATTGCTTCCCGTATGGCTTTCATTTTCTCCTCCTTGTATAAATCCTGGTTGCTGTCTCT
TTATGAGGAGTTGTGGCCCGTTGTCAGGCAACGTGGCGTGGTGTGCACTGTGTTTGCTGACGCAACCCCC
ACTGGTTGGGGCATTGCCACCACCTGTCAGCTCCTTTCCGGGACTTTCGCTTTCCCCCTCCCTATTGCCA
CGGCGGAACTCATCGCCGCCTGCCTTGCCCGCTGCTGGACAGGGGCTCGGCTGTTGGGCACTGACAATTC
CGTGGTGTTGTCGGGGAAATCATCGTCCTTTCCTTGGCTGCTCGCCTGTGTTGCCACCTGGATTCTGCGC
GGGACGTCCTTCTGCTACGTCCCTTCGGCCCTCAATCCAGCGGACCTTCCTTCCCGCGGCCTGCTGCCGG
CTCTGCGGCCTCTTCCGCGTCTTCGCCTTCGCCCTCAGACGAGTCGGATCTCCCTTTGGGCCGCCTCCCC
GCGTCGACTTTAAGACCAATGACTTACAAGGCAGCTGTAGATCTTAGCCACTTTTTAAAAGAAAAGGGGG
GACTGGAAGGGCTAATTCACTCCCAACGAAGACAAGATCTGCTTTTTGCTTGTACTGGGTCTCTCTGGTT
AGACCAGATCTGAGCCTGGGAGCTCTCTGGCTAACTAGGGAACCCACTGCTTAAGCCTCAATAAAGCTTG
CCTTGAGTGCTTCAAGTAGTGTGTGCCCGTCTGTTGTGTGACTCTGGTAACTAGAGATCCCTCAGACCCT
TTTAGTCAGTGTGGAAAATCTCTAGCAGTACGTATAGTAGTTCATGTCATCTTATTATTCAGTATTTATA
ACTTGCAAAGAAATGAATATCAGAGAGTGAGAGGAACTTGTTTATTGCAGCTTATAATGGTTACAAATAA
AGCAATAGCATCACAAATTTCACAAATAAAGCATTTTTTTCACTGCATTCTAGTTGTGGTTTGTCCAAAC
TCATCAATGTATCTTATCATGTCTGGCTCTAGCTATCCCGCCCCTAACTCCGCCCATCCCGCCCCTAACT
CCGCCCAGTTCCGCCCATTCTCCGCCCCATGGCTGACTAATTTTTTTTATTTATGCAGAGGCCGAGGCCG
CCTCGGCCTCTGAGCTATTCCAGAAGTAGTGAGGAGGCTTTTTTGGAGGCCTAGGGACGTACCCAATTCG
CCCTATAGTGAGTCGTATTACGCGCGCTCACTGGCCGTCGTTTTACAACGTCGTGACTGGGAAAACCCTG
GCGTTACCCAACTTAATCGCCTTGCAGCACATCCCCCTTTCGCCAGCTGGCGTAATAGCGAAGAGGCCCG
CACCGATCGCCCTTCCCAACAGTTGCGCAGCCTGAATGGCGAATGGG
[124 nt withheld, positions 7538-7661]
C
[91 nt withheld, positions 7663-7753]
A
[49 nt withheld, positions 7755-7803]
CCTTTGACGTTGGAGTCCACGTTCTTT
[37 nt withheld, positions 7831-7867]
ACCCTATCTCGGTCTATTCTTTTGATTTATAAGGGATTTTGCCGATTTCGGCCTATTGGTTAAAAAATGA
GCTGATTTAACAAAAATTTAACGCGAATTTTAACAAAATATTAACGCTTACAATTTAGGTGGCACTTTTC
GGGGAAATGTGCGCGGAACCCCTATTTGTTTATTTTTCTAAATACATTCAAATATGTATCCGCTCATGAG
ACAATAACCCTGATAAATGCTTCAATAATATTGAAAAAGGAAGAGTATGAGTATTCAACATTTCCGTGTC
GCCCTTATTCCCTTTTTTGCGGCATTTTGCCTTCCTGTTTTTGCTCACCCAGAAACGCTGGTGAAAGTAA
AAGATGCTGAAGATCAGTTGGGTGCACGAGTGGGTTACATCGAACTGGATCTCAACAGCGGTAAGATCCT
TGAGAGTTTTCGCCCCGAAGAACGTTTTCCAATGATGAGCACTTTTAAAGTTCTGCTATGTGGCGCGGTA
TTATCCCGTATTGACGCCGGGCAAGAGCAACTCGGTCGCCGCATACACTATTCTCAGAATGACTTGGTTG
AGTACTCACCAGTCACAGAAAAGCATCTTACGGATGGCATGACAGTAAGAGAATTATGCAGTGCTGCCAT
AACCATGAGTGATAACACTGCGGCCAACTTACTTCTGACAACGATCGGAGGACCGAAGGAGCTAACCGCT
TTTTTGCACAACATGGGGGATCATGTAACTCGCCTTGATCGTTGGGAACCGGAGCTGAATGAAGCCATAC
CAAACGACGAGCGTGACACCACGATGCCTGTAGCAATGGCAACAACGTTGCGCAAACTATTAACTGGCGA
ACTACTTACTCTAGCTTCCCGGCAACAATTAATAGACTGGATGGAGGCGGATAAAGTTGCAGGACCACTT
CTGCGCTCGGCCCTTCCGGCTGGCTGGTTTATTGCTGATAAATCTGGAGCCGGTGAGCGTGGGTCTCGCG
GTATCATTGCAGCACTGGGGCCAGATGGTAAGCCCTCCCGTATCGTAGTTATCTACACGACGGGGAGTCA
GGCAACTATGGATGAACGAAATAGACAGATCGCTGAGATAGGTGCCTCACTGATTAAGCATTGGTAACTG
TCAGACCAAGTTTACTCATATATACTTTAGATTGATTTAAAACTTCATTTTTAATTTAAAAGGATCTAGG
TGAAGATCCTTTTTGATAATCTCATGACCAAAATCCCTTAACGTGAGTTTTCGTTCCACTGAGCGTCAGA
CCCCGTAGAAAAGATCAAAGGATCTTCTTGAGATCCTTTTTTTCTGCGCGTAATCTGCTGCTTGCAAACA
AAAAAACCACCGCTACCAGCGGTGGTTTGTTTGCCGGATCAAGAGCTACCAACTCTTTTTCCGAAGGTAA
CTGGCTTCAGCAGAGCGCAGATACCAAATACTGTTCTTCTAGTGTAGCCGTAGTTAGGCCACCACTTCAA
GAACTCTGTAGCACCGCCTACATACCTCGCTCTGCTAATCCTGTTACCAGTGGCTGCTGCCAGTGGCGAT
AAGTCGTGTCTTACCGGGTTGGACTCAAGACGATAGTTACCGGATAAGGCGCAGCGGTCGGGCTGAACGG
GGGGTTCGTGCACACAGCCCAGCTTGGAGCGAACGACCTACACCGAACTGAGATACCTACAGCGTGAGCT
ATGAGAAAGCGCCACGCTTCCCGAAGGGAGAAAGGCGGACAGGTATCCGGTAAGCGGCAGGGTCGGAACA
GGAGAGCGCACGAGGGAGCTTCCAGGGGGAAACGCCTGGTATCTTTATAGTCCTGTCGGGTTTCGCCACC
TCTGACTTGAGCGTCGATTTTTGTGATGCTCGTCAGGGGGGCGGAGCCTATGGAAAAACGCCAGCAACGC
GGCCTTTTTACGGTTCCTGGCCTTTTGCTGGCCTTTTGCTCACATGTTCTTTCCTGCGTTATCCCCTGAT
TCTGTGGATAACCGTATTACCGCCTTTGAGTGAGCTGATACCGCTCGCCGCAGCCGAACGACCGAGCGCA
GCGAGTCAGTGAGCGAGGAAGCGGAAGAGCGCCCAATACGCAAACCGCCTCTCCCCGCGCGTTGGCCGAT
TCATTAATGCAGCTGGCACGACAGGTTTCCCGACTGGAAAGCGGGCAGTGAGCGCAACGCAATTAATGTG
AGTTAGCTCACTCATTAGGCACCCCAGGCTTTACACTTTATGCTTCCGGCTCGTATGTTGTGTGGAATTG
TGAGCGGATAACAATTTCACACAGGAAACAGCTATGACCATGATTACGCCAAGCGCGCAATTAACCCTCA
CTAAAGGGAACAAAAGCTGGAGCTGCAAGC
Features (pLannotate 1.2.2; 31 found; start..end, strand, type, name):
      5..231     +  promoter       RSV promoter: Rous sarcoma virus enhancer/promoter
    232..412     +  LTR            5' LTR (truncated): truncated 5' long terminal repeat (LTR) from HIV-1
    459..584     +  misc_feature   HIV-1 Ψ: packaging signal of human immunodeficiency virus type 1
    568..931     +  CDS            HIV-1 gag (fragment): gag protein from human immunodeficiency virus 1; gag
   1077..1310    +  misc_feature   RRE: The Rev response element (RRE) of HIV-1 allows for Rev-dependent mRNA export from the nucleus to the cytoplasm.
   1687..1713    +  CDS            Rev (fragment): human immunodeficiency virus 1 (HIV-1) Rev protein; rev; enhances nuclear export of unspliced and incompletely spliced viral mRNAs
   1720..1743    +  promoter       SV40 promoter (fragment): SV40 early promoter
   1744..1815    +  promoter       SV40 promoter (fragment): SV40 enhancer and early promoter
   1839..1974    +  rep_origin     SV40 ori: SV40 origin of replication
   2020..2616    +  CDS            PuroR (fragment): puromycin N-acetyltransferase; pac from Streptomyces; confers resistance to puromycin
   2665..2782    +  misc_feature   cPPT/CTS: central polypurine tract and central termination sequence of HIV-1
   2847..2913    +  CDS            small t antigen (fragment): SV40 (simian virus 40) small t antigen
   2920..4098    +  promoter       EF-1α promoter: strong constitutive promoter for human elongation factor EF-1α
   4115..5953    +  CDS            SP2: SP2_HUMAN - Also known as KIAA0048. Experimental evidence at protein level: Swiss-Prot protein existence level 1. Binds to GC box promoters elements and selectively activates mRNA synthesis from genes that contain functional recognition sites. From Homo sapiens (Human).
   5969..6022    +  promoter       U6 promoter (fragment): RNA polymerase III promoter for human U6 snRNA
   6064..6652    +  misc_feature   WPRE: woodchuck hepatitis virus posttranscriptional regulatory element
   6703..6722    +  misc_feature   cPPT/CTS (fragment): central polypurine tract and central termination sequence of HIV-1
   6724..6957    +  LTR            3' LTR (ΔU3): self-inactivating 3' long terminal repeat (LTR) from HIV-1
   7035..7156    +  polyA_signal   SV40 poly(A) signal: SV40 polyadenylation signal
   7196..7331    +  rep_origin     SV40 ori: SV40 origin of replication
   7352..7370    -  promoter       T7 promoter: promoter for bacteriophage T7 RNA polymerase
   7378..7533    +  CDS            lacZα (fragment): LacZα fragment of β-galactosidase; lacZ fragment
   7538..7966    +  rep_origin     f1 ori (sequence partly withheld): f1 bacteriophage origin of replication; arrow indicates direction of (+) strand synthesis
   8019..8123    +  promoter       AmpR promoter: bla
   8124..8984    +  CDS            AmpR: β-lactamase; bla; confers resistance to ampicillin, carbenicillin, and related antibiotics
   9155..9743    +  rep_origin     ori: high-copy-number ColE1/pMB1/pBR322/pUC origin of replication
   9926..10018   +  CDS            lacI (fragment): lac repressor; lacI; The lac repressor binds to the lac operator to inhibit transcription in E. coli. This inhibition can be relieved by adding lactose or isopropyl-β-D-thiogalactopyranoside (IPTG).
  10031..10052   +  protein_bind   CAP binding site: CAP binding activates transcription in the presence of cAMP. E. coli catabolite activator protein
  10067..10097   +  promoter       lac promoter: promoter for the E. coli lac operon
  10105..10121   +  protein_bind   lac operator: The lac repressor binds to the lac operator to inhibit transcription in E. coli. This inhibition can be relieved by adding lactose or isopropyl-β-D-thiogalactopyranoside (IPTG). lac repressor encoded by lacI
  10166..10184   +  promoter       T3 promoter: promoter for bacteriophage T3 RNA polymerase
