[The description below was written by a language model from this plasmid's Addgene catalogue record and pLannotate feature annotations shown in this document.]
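Description:
TFORF0034 is a third-generation-style, self-inactivating lentiviral expression plasmid built on the pLX_TRC317 backbone and carrying the human SP2 transcription factor open reading frame. It is propagated in E. coli through a high-copy ColE1/pUC-type origin with ampicillin selection (AmpR), and it also retains an f1 origin and remnants of a lac/lacZα cloning region flanked by T7 and T3 promoters. The depositor notes that the plasmid can recombine in bacteria, which is common for LTR-containing vectors. The annotated sequence of about 10.2 kb matches the stated backbone plus insert sizes.

The viral portion begins with an RSV promoter fused to a truncated HIV-1 5' LTR, which drives genomic RNA production in packaging cells. This is followed by the Ψ packaging signal with a gag fragment, the Rev response element for Rev-dependent nuclear export, and a cPPT/CTS. It ends in a ΔU3 3' LTR that disables LTR promoter activity after integration, with an SV40 poly(A) signal downstream. Two expression units sit inside the transfer cassette. SV40 early promoter sequences precede a puromycin N-acetyltransferase gene for selection of transduced mammalian cells, and the strong constitutive EF-1α promoter drives the SP2 coding sequence, a GC-box-binding factor. A WPRE lies downstream to enhance transcript expression. The record describes a unique 24-bp barcode associated with the ORF, although the feature table does not annotate it; a short U6 promoter fragment is called between the ORF and the WPRE.

The construct belongs to a barcoded transcription factor ORF collection. It is intended for SP2 overexpression, singly or in pooled screens, where the barcode identifies which factor each cell received.
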