Addgene plasmid #141486: TFORF0034
Purpose: Lentiviral vector for overexpressing the SP2 transcription factor ORF with a unique 24-bp barcode. Barcodes facilitate identification of transcription factors in pooled screens.
Depositing lab: Feng Zhang. Depositing organization: Broad Institute. Publication: A transcription factor atlas of directed differentiation. Joung J, Ma S, Tay T, Geiger-Schuller KR, Kirchgatterer PC, Verdine VK, Guo B, Arias-Garcia MA, Allen WE, Singh A, Kuksenko O, Abudayyeh OO, Gootenberg JS, Fu Z, Macrae RK, Buenrostro JD, Regev A, Zhang F. Cell. 2023 Jan 5;186(1):209-229.e26. doi: 10.1016/j.cell.2022.11.026. PubMed 36608654.
Backbone
  Vector backbone: pLX_TRC317
  Backbone manufacturer: Broad Institute Genetic Perturbation Platform
  Backbone size w/o insert (bp): 8264
  Vector type: Mammalian Expression, Lentiviral
  Selectable markers: Puromycin
Growth in bacteria
  Bacterial resistance: Ampicillin, 100 μg/mL
  Growth temperature: 37°C
  Growth strain: NEB Stable
  Copy number: High Copy
Gene/Insert
  Gene/Insert name: SP2
  Species: H. sapiens (human)
  Insert size (bp): 1943
  Entrez Gene: SP2
  Promoter: EF1a
  Cloning method: Unknown
  Sequencing primers: 5′ GGGTGGAGACTGAAGTTAGGCCAG; 3′ CACATAGCGTAAAAGGAGCAACATAG
Terms and licenses: Academic/Nonprofit Terms; Industry Terms: Not Available to Industry
Depositor comments: NM_003110,ENST00000376741 . The transcription factor ORF portion of this plasmid was synthesized by Genewiz. Please test multiple small colonies in case of plasmid recombination. To make this collection available in a timely manner, a portion of this collection was not fully sequenced by Addgene. If an Addgene verified full plasmid sequence is not available, please contact us prior to placing an order to request the full sequence.
How to cite: TFORF0034 was a gift from Feng Zhang (Addgene plasmid # 141486 ; http://n2t.net/addgene:141486 ; RRID:Addgene_141486)
