>Addgene plasmid #141486 | TFORF0034 | depositor partial sequence | sequence record 276595 | Insert
ACCGCCACCATGAGCGATCCACAGACCAGCATGGCTGCCACTGCTGCTGTGAGTCCCAGTGACTACCTGC
AGCCTGCCGCCTCCACCACCCAGGACTCCCAGCCATCTCCCTTAGCCCTGCTTGCTGCAACATGTAGCAA
AATTGGCCCTCCAGCAGTTGAAGCTGCTGTGACACCTCCTGCTCCCCCACAGCCCACACCGCGGAAACTT
GTCCCTATCAAACCTGCCCCTCTCCCTCTCAGCCCCGGCAAGAATAGCTTTGGAATCTTGTCCTCCAAAG
GAAATATACTTCAGATTCAGGGGTCACAACTGAGCGCCTCCTATCCTGGAGGGCAGCTGGTGTTCGCTAT
CCAGAATCCCACCATGATCAACAAAGGGACCCGATCAAATGCCAATATCCAGTACCAGGCGGTCCCTCAG
ATTCAGGCAAGCAATTCCCAAACCATCCAAGTACAGCCCAATCTCACCAACCAGATCCAGATCATCCCTG
GCACCAACCAAGCCATCATCACCCCCTCACCGTCCAGTCACAAGCCTGTCCCCATCAAGCCAGCCCCCAT
CCAGAAGTCGAGTACGACCACCACCCCCGTGCAGAGCGGGGCCAATGTGGTGAAGCTGACAGGTGGGGGC
GGCAATGTGACGCTCACTCTGCCCGTCAACAACCTTGTGAACGCCAGTGACACCGGGGCCCCTACTCAGC
TCCTCACTGAAAGCCCCCCAACCCCGCTGTCTAAGACTAACAAGAAAGCAAGGAAGAAGAGCCTTCCTGC
CTCCCAGCCCCCTGTGGCTGTGGCTGAGCAGGTGGAGACGGTGCTGATCGAGACCACCGCGGACAACATC
ATCCAGGCAGGAAATAACCTGCTCATTGTTCAGAGCCCTGGTGGGGGCCAGCCAGCTGTGGTCCAGCAGG
TCCAGGTGGTGCCCCCCAAGGCCGAGCAGCAGCAGGTGGTACAGATCCCCCAGCAGGCTCTGCGGGTGGT
GCAGGCGGCATCTGCCACCCTCCCCACTGTACCCCAGAAGCCCTCCCAGAACTTTCAGATCCAGGCAGCT
GAGCCGACACCTACTCAGGTCTACATCCGCACGCCTTCCGGTGAGGTGCAGACAGTCCTTGTCCAGGACA
GCCCCCCAGCAACAGCTGCAGCCACCTCTAACACCACCTGTAGCAGCCCTGCATCCCGTGCTCCCCATCT
GAGTGGGACCAGCAAAAAGCACTCAGCTGCAATTCTCCGAAAAGAGCGTCCCCTGCCAAAGATTGCCCCA
GCCGGGAGCATCATCAGCCTGAATGCAGCCCAGTTGGCGGCAGCTGCCCAGGCAATGCAGACCATCAACA
TCAATGGTGTCCAGGTCCAGGGCGTGCCTGTCACCATCACCAACACAGGCGGGCAGCAGCAGCTGACAGT
GCAGAATGTTTCTGGGAACAACCTGACCATCAGTGGGCTGAGCCCCACCCAGATCCAGCTGCAAATGGAA
CAAGCCCTGGCCGGAGAGACCCAGCCCGGGGAGAAGCGGCGCCGCATGGCCTGCACGTGTCCCAACTGCA
AGGATGGGGAGAAGAGGTCTGGAGAGCAGGGCAAGAAGAAGCACGTGTGCCACATCCCCGACTGTGGCAA
GACGTTCCGTAAGACGTCCTTGCTGCGTGCCCATGTGCGCCTGCACACTGGCGAGCGGCCCTTTGTCTGC
AACTGGTTCTTCTGTGGGAAGAGGTTCACACGGAGTGACGAGCTCCAACGGCATGCTCGCACCCACACAG
GGGACAAACGCTTCGAGTGCGCCCAGTGTCAGAAGCGCTTCATGAGGAGTGACCACCTCACCAAGCATTA
CAAGACCCACCTGGTCACGAAGAACTTGTAGTAATGAACTAGTCCGTAACTTGAAAGTATTTCGATTTCT
TGGCTTTATATATCTTGTGGAAAGGACGAGGTATAGTCCATATTTAATCTCTT
