>Addgene plasmid #141486 | TFORF0034 | depositor partial sequence | sequence record 276596 | Barcode
GGTATAGTCCATATTTAATCTCTT
