>Addgene plasmid #141486 | TFORF0034 | addgene partial sequence | sequence record 319888 | WPRE-R 5'-CATAGCGTAAAAGGAGCAACA-3'
ATTTTGTAATCCAGAGGTTGATTGTCGACTTAACGCGTAAGAGATTAAATATGGACTATACCTCGTCCTT
TCCACAAGATATATAAAGCCAAGAAATCGAAATACTTTCAAGTTACGGACTAGTTCATTACTACAAGTTC
TTCGTGACCAGGTGGGTCTTGTAATGCTTGGTGAGGTGGTCACTCCTCATGAAGCGCTTCTGACACTGGG
CGCACTCGAAGCGTTTGTCCCCTGTGTGGGTGCGAGCATGCCGTTGGAGCTCGTCACTCCGTGTGAACCT
CTTCCCACAGAAGAACCAGTTGCAGACAAAGGGCCGCTCGCCAGTGTGCAGGCGCACATGGGCACGCAGC
AAGGACGTCTTACGGAACGTCTTGCCACAGTCGGGGATGTGGCACACGTGCTTCTTCTTGCCCTGCTCTC
CAGACCTCTTCTCCCCATCCTTGCAGTTGGGACACGTGCAGGCCATGCGGCGCCGCTTCTCCCCGGGCTG
GGTCTCTCCGGCCAGGGCTTGTTCCATTTGCAGCTGGATCTGGGTGGGGCTCAGCCCACTGATGGTCAGG
TTGTTCCCAGAAACATTCTGCACTGTCAGCTGCTGCTGCCCGCCTGTGTTGGTGATGGTGACAGGCACGC
CCTGGACCTGGACACCATTGATGTTGATGGTCTGCATTGCCTGGGCAGCTGCCGCCAACTGGGCTGCATT
CAGGCTGATGATGCTCCCGGCTGGGGGCAATCTTTGGCAGGGGACGCTC
